Addgene plasmid #89316: GFP/KATNA1
Purpose: Expression of rat GFP/Katanin A subunit in mammalian cells
Depositing lab: Peter Baas. Depositing organization: Drexel University. Publication: Axonal growth is sensitive to the levels of katanin, a protein that severs microtubules. Karabay A, Yu W, Solowska JM, Baird DH, Baas PW. J Neurosci. 2004 Jun 23;24(25):5778-88. 10.1523/JNEUROSCI.1382-04.2004 PubMed 15215300.
Backbone
  Vector backbone: pEGFP C-1
  Backbone manufacturer: Clontech
  Backbone size w/o insert (bp): 4700
  Vector type: Mammalian Expression
  Selectable markers: Neomycin (select with G418)
Growth in bacteria
  Bacterial resistance: Kanamycin, 50 μg/mL
  Growth temperature: 37°C
  Growth strain: DH5alpha
  Copy number: High Copy
Gene/Insert
  Gene/Insert name: KATNA1 (alt names: katanin p60; AY621629)
  Species: R. norvegicus (rat)
  Insert size (bp): 1476
  Entrez Gene: Katna1
  Promoter: CMV
  Tag / fusion protein: GFP (N terminal on backbone)
  Cloning method: Restriction Enzyme; 5′ cloning site BglII (destroyed during cloning); 3′ cloning site ApaI (not destroyed)
  Sequencing primers: 5′ EGFP-C; 3′ SV40pA-R
Terms and licenses: Academic/Nonprofit Terms; Industry Terms: Not Available to Industry
How to cite: GFP/KATNA1 was a gift from Peter Baas (Addgene plasmid # 89316 ; http://n2t.net/addgene:89316 ; RRID:Addgene_89316)
