[The description below was written by a language model from this plasmid's Addgene catalogue record and pLannotate feature annotations shown in this document.]
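Description:
GFP/KATNA1 is a mammalian expression plasmid built on the Clontech pEGFP-C1 backbone, carrying the rat Katna1 coding sequence (katanin p60, the catalytic A subunit of the katanin complex) fused to the C-terminus of EGFP. The sequenced construct is about 6.2 kb. The human cytomegalovirus immediate early enhancer and promoter drive a single open reading frame in which EGFP comes first, followed after a short linker by the roughly 1.5 kb katanin insert. Transcripts are terminated by the SV40 polyadenylation signal. The insert was placed in the multiple cloning site by restriction cloning, with the BglII site lost at the 5′ junction and the ApaI site retained at the 3′ end, and only a small remnant of the polylinker is left downstream of the gene.

The plasmid is propagated in E. coli through a high-copy ColE1/pUC-type origin. It also carries an f1 phage origin, which permits single-stranded DNA production. A single Tn5 aminoglycoside phosphotransferase gene serves as a dual-purpose marker. A bacterial bla-type promoter gives kanamycin resistance in bacteria, while the adjacent SV40 enhancer/early promoter together with the HSV TK poly(A) signal gives G418 resistance in mammalian cells. The short large T antigen, ble and bGH poly(A) matches in the annotation are only fragments and are most likely backbone remnants or spurious hits rather than functional elements.

Katanin p60 is an ATP-dependent microtubule-severing enzyme. The construct allows its overexpression with fluorescent identification and localisation of the fusion protein in transfected cells. The associated publication concerns how katanin levels affect axonal growth in neurons.
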