Features (pLannotate 1.2.2; 15 found; start..end, strand, type, name):
     61..364     +  enhancer       CMV enhancer: human cytomegalovirus immediate early enhancer
    365..568     +  promoter       CMV promoter: human cytomegalovirus (CMV) immediate early promoter
    613..1329    +  CDS            EGFP: EGFP is a basic (constitutively fluorescent) green fluorescent protein published in 1996, derived from Aequorea victoria. It is reported to be a rapidly-maturing weak dimer with moderate acid sensitivity.
   1345..2814    +  CDS            Katna1: KTNA1_RAT - Experimental evidence at protein level: Swiss-Prot protein existence level 1. Catalytic subunit of a complex which severs microtubules in an ATP-dependent manner. Microtubule severing may promote rapid reorganization of cellular microtubule arrays and the release of microtubules from the centrosome following nucleation. Microtubule release from the mitotic spindle poles may allow depolymerization of the microtubule end proximal to the spindle pole, leading to poleward microtubule flux and poleward motion of chromosome. Microtubule release within the cell body of neurons may be requ
   2818..2835    +  misc_feature   MCS (fragment): multiple cloning site
   2847..2931    +  CDS            large T antigen (fragment): large T antigen from SV40 (simian virus 40)
   2954..3075    +  polyA_signal   SV40 poly(A) signal: SV40 polyadenylation signal
   3109..3537    -  rep_origin     f1 ori (sequence partly withheld): f1 bacteriophage origin of replication; arrow indicates direction of (+) strand synthesis
   3564..3668    +  promoter       AmpR promoter: bla
   3670..4027    +  promoter       SV40 promoter: SV40 enhancer and early promoter
   4062..4856    +  CDS            NeoR/KanR: aminoglycoside phosphotransferase from Tn5; aph(3')-II (or nptII); confers resistance to neomycin, kanamycin, and G418 (Geneticin®)
   4877..5029    +  CDS            ble (fragment): BLE_KLEPN - Experimental evidence at protein level: Swiss-Prot protein existence level 1. Binding protein with a strong affinity to the bleomycin family of antibiotics. Binds to CL990; an antimitotic-antibiotic compound. From Klebsiella pneumoniae.
   5088..5135    +  polyA_signal   HSV TK poly(A) signal: herpes simplex virus thymidine kinase polyadenylation signal (Cole and Stacy, 1985)
   5226..5242    -  polyA_signal   bGH poly(A) signal (fragment): bovine growth hormone polyadenylation signal
   5464..6052    +  rep_origin     ori: high-copy-number ColE1/pMB1/pBR322/pUC origin of replication
>Addgene plasmid #89316 | GFP/KATNA1 | addgene full sequence | sequence record 175297 | Addgene NGS Result
TAGTTATTAATAGTAATCAATTACGGGGTCATTAGTTCATAGCCCATATATGGAGTTCCGCGTTACATAA
CTTACGGTAAATGGCCCGCCTGGCTGACCGCCCAACGACCCCCGCCCATTGACGTCAATAATGACGTATG
TTCCCATAGTAACGCCAATAGGGACTTTCCATTGACGTCAATGGGTGGAGTATTTACGGTAAACTGCCCA
CTTGGCAGTACATCAAGTGTATCATATGCCAAGTACGCCCCCTATTGACGTCAATGACGGTAAATGGCCC
GCCTGGCATTATGCCCAGTACATGACCTTATGGGACTTTCCTACTTGGCAGTACATCTACGTATTAGTCA
TCGCTATTACCATGGTGATGCGGTTTTGGCAGTACATCAATGGGCGTGGATAGCGGTTTGACTCACGGGG
ATTTCCAAGTCTCCACCCCATTGACGTCAATGGGAGTTTGTTTTGGCACCAAAATCAACGGGACTTTCCA
AAATGTCGTAACAACTCCGCCCCATTGACGCAAATGGGCGGTAGGCGTGTACGGTGGGAGGTCTATATAA
GCAGAGCTGGTTTAGTGAACCGTCAGATCCGCTAGCGCTACCGGTCGCCACCATGGTGAGCAAGGGCGAG
GAGCTGTTCACCGGGGTGGTGCCCATCCTGGTCGAGCTGGACGGCGACGTAAACGGCCACAAGTTCAGCG
TGTCCGGCGAGGGCGAGGGCGATGCCACCTACGGCAAGCTGACCCTGAAGTTCATCTGCACCACCGGCAA
GCTGCCCGTGCCCTGGCCCACCCTCGTGACCACCCTGACCTACGGCGTGCAGTGCTTCAGCCGCTACCCC
GACCACATGAAGCAGCACGACTTCTTCAAGTCCGCCATGCCCGAAGGCTACGTCCAGGAGCGCACCATCT
TCTTCAAGGACGACGGCAACTACAAGACCCGCGCCGAGGTGAAGTTCGAGGGCGACACCCTGGTGAACCG
CATCGAGCTGAAGGGCATCGACTTCAAGGAGGACGGCAACATCCTGGGGCACAAGCTGGAGTACAACTAC
AACAGCCACAACGTCTATATCATGGCCGACAAGCAGAAGAACGGCATCAAGGTGAACTTCAAGATCCGCC
ACAACATCGAGGACGGCAGCGTGCAGCTCGCCGACCACTACCAGCAGAACACCCCCATCGGCGACGGCCC
CGTGCTGCTGCCCGACAACCACTACCTGAGCACCCAGTCCGCCCTGAGCAAAGACCCCAACGAGAAGCGC
GATCACATGGTCCTGCTGGAGTTCGTGACCGCCGCCGGGATCACTCTCGGCATGGACGAGCTGTACAAGT
CCGGACTCAGATCCAGTCTTCTAATGATTACTGAGAATGTAAAATTGGCTCGTGAGTATGCATTGCTGGG
AAACTATGACTCTGCAATGGTCTATTATCAGGGAGTTCTTGACCAAATTAACAAGTATCTATACTCAGTC
AAAGATACACACCTCCATCAGAAATGGCAACAGGTTTGGCAGGAAATAAACGTGGAAGCTAAGCATGTTA
AGGAGATCATGAAAACACTGGAGAGCTTTAAACTGGACAGCACTTCTTTGAAAGCTGCACAGCATGAGCT
TCCGTCCTCGGAAGGAGAAGTCTGGTCTTTGCCGGTACCTGTTGAAAGGAGACCCCTACCAGGACCTAGG
AAGCGCCAGTCTACTCAGCACAGTGACCCTAAGCCACACAGTAACCGGCCAGGCGCAGTCGTCAGAGCTC
ATCGACCATCTGCACAGAGTCTGCACAGCGACAGAGGCAAAGCTGTTCGTAGTCGTGAAAAGAAAGAGCA
GAGTAAGGGCAGAGAGGAAAAGAACAAATTACCTGCTGCAGTTACAGAACCAGAGGCAAATAAATTTGAT
AGCACGGGGTATGACAAGGACTTAGTAGAAGCTTTGGAAAGAGATATAATTTCTCAGAATCCCAACGTTC
GGTGGTATGATATTGCTGATTTAGTAGAAGCTAAAAAGTTGCTTCAGGAAGCAGTGGTGTTACCAATGTG
GATGCCAGAATTCTTTAAGGGCATTAGGAGACCATGGAAAGGTGTGCTGATGGTTGGCCCACCTGGCACT
GGAAAGACCCTCCTTGCTAAAGCAGTTGCCACAGAATGCAAGACAACGTTCTTCAATGTCTCTTCATCCA
CTCTGACTTCCAAATACAGAGGAGAGTCTGAGAAGCTTGTCCGTCTTCTGTTTGAAATGGCTCGGTTTTA
CTCCCCAGCTACCATATTTATTGATGAGATAGATTCCATCTGCAGCCGCCGAGGAACTTCTGAAGAGCAT
GAAGCAAGCCGAAGGGTGAAAGCTGAGCTGCTGGTTCAGATGGATGGTGTTGGAGGTGCCTCAGAAAATG
ACGACCCTTCCAAGATGGTCATGGTTCTGGCGGCCACTAATTTCCCATGGGACATAGATGAGGCTTTAAG
GCGTCGTCTGGAGAAAAGAATCTACATACCGTTACCATCAGCAAAAGGCAGAGAAGAACTGTTAAGAATA
AGTCTACGAGAGCTGGAATTGGCTGATGATGTTAACCTTGCAAGCATAGCAGAAAACATGGAAGGCTACT
CAGGTGCAGACATTACCAATGTATGCAGGGATGCGTCCTTGATGGCCATGAGACGCCGTATTGAGGGTCT
AACCCCAGAAGAAATCCGGAACCTTTCAAGAGAAGAAATGCACATGCCTACCACCATGGAGGATTTTGAA
ATGGCTTTAAAGAAGGTCTCCAAATCAGTATCAGCTGCAGACATTGAGAGATACGAGAAATGGATAGTTG
AGTTTGGATCATGCTAAGGGCCCGGGATCCACCGGATCTAGATAACTGATCATAATCAGCCATACCACAT
TTGTAGAGGTTTTACTTGCTTTAAAAAACCTCCCACACCTCCCCCTGAACCTGAAACATAAAATGAATGC
AATTGTTGTTGTTAACTTGTTTATTGCAGCTTATAATGGTTACAAATAAAGCAATAGCATCACAAATTTC
ACAAATAAAGCATTTTTTTCACTGCATTCTAGTTGTGGTTTGTCCAAACTCATCAATGTATCTTAACGCG
TAAATTGTAAGCGTTAATATTTTGTTAAAATTCGCGTTAAATTTTTGTTAAATCAGCTCATTTTTTAACC
AATAGGCCGAAATCGGCAAAATCCCTTATAAATCAAAAGAATAGACCGAGATAGGGT
[37 nt withheld, positions 3208-3244]
AAAGAACGTGGACTCCAACGTCAAAGG
[49 nt withheld, positions 3272-3320]
T
[91 nt withheld, positions 3322-3412]
G
[124 nt withheld, positions 3414-3537]
CAGGTGGCACTTTTCGGGGAAATGTGCGCGGAACCCCTATTTGTTTATTTTTCTAAATACATTCAAATAT
GTATCCGCTCATGAGACAATAACCCTGATAAATGCTTCAATAATATTGAAAAAGGAAGAGTCCTGAGGCG
GAAAGAACCAGCTGTGGAATGTGTGTCAGTTAGGGTGTGGAAAGTCCCCAGGCTCCCCAGCAGGCAGAAG
TATGCAAAGCATGCATCTCAATTAGTCAGCAACCAGGTGTGGAAAGTCCCCAGGCTCCCCAGCAGGCAGA
AGTATGCAAAGCATGCATCTCAATTAGTCAGCAACCATAGTCCCGCCCCTAACTCCGCCCATCCCGCCCC
TAACTCCGCCCAGTTCCGCCCATTCTCCGCCCCATGGCTGACTAATTTTTTTTATTTATGCAGAGGCCGA
GGCCGCCTCGGCCTCTGAGCTATTCCAGAAGTAGTGAGGAGGCTTTTTTGGAGGCCTAGGCTTTTGCAAA
GATCGATCAAGAGACAGGATGAGGATCGTTTCGCATGATTGAACAAGATGGATTGCACGCAGGTTCTCCG
GCCGCTTGGGTGGAGAGGCTATTCGGCTATGACTGGGCACAACAGACAATCGGCTGCTCTGATGCCGCCG
TGTTCCGGCTGTCAGCGCAGGGGCGCCCGGTTCTTTTTGTCAAGACCGACCTGTCCGGTGCCCTGAATGA
ACTGCAAGACGAGGCAGCGCGGCTATCGTGGCTGGCCACGACGGGCGTTCCTTGCGCAGCTGTGCTCGAC
GTTGTCACTGAAGCGGGAAGGGACTGGCTGCTATTGGGCGAAGTGCCGGGGCAGGATCTCCTGTCATCTC
ACCTTGCTCCTGCCGAGAAAGTATCCATCATGGCTGATGCAATGCGGCGGCTGCATACGCTTGATCCGGC
TACCTGCCCATTCGACCACCAAGCGAAACATCGCATCGAGCGAGCACGTACTCGGATGGAAGCCGGTCTT
GTCGATCAGGATGATCTGGACGAAGAGCATCAGGGGCTCGCGCCAGCCGAACTGTTCGCCAGGCTCAAGG
CGAGCATGCCCGACGGCGAGGATCTCGTCGTGACCCATGGCGATGCCTGCTTGCCGAATATCATGGTGGA
AAATGGCCGCTTTTCTGGATTCATCGACTGTGGCCGGCTGGGTGTGGCGGACCGCTATCAGGACATAGCG
TTGGCTACCCGTGATATTGCTGAAGAGCTTGGCGGCGAATGGGCTGACCGCTTCCTCGTGCTTTACGGTA
TCGCCGCTCCCGATTCGCAGCGCATCGCCTTCTATCGCCTTCTTGACGAGTTCTTCTGAGCGGGACTCTG
GGGTTCGAAATGACCGACCAAGCGACGCCCAACCTGCCATCACGAGATTTCGATTCCACCGCCGCCTTCT
ATGAAAGGTTGGGCTTCGGAATCGTTTTCCGGGACGCCGGCTGGATGATCCTCCAGCGCGGGGATCTCAT
GCTGGAGTTCTTCGCCCACCCTAGGGGGAGGCTAACTGAAACACGGAAGGAGACAATACCGGAAGGAACC
CGCGCTATGACGGCAATAAAAAGACAGAATAAAACGCACGGTGTTGGGTCGTTTGTTCATAAACGCGGGG
TTCGGTCCCAGGGCTGGCACTCTGTCGATACCCCACCGAGACCCCATTGGGGCCAATACGCCCGCGTTTC
TTCCTTTTCCCCACCCCACCCCCCAAGTTCGGGTGAAGGCCCAGGGCTCGCAGCCAACGTCGGGGCGGCA
GGCCCTGCCATAGCCTCAGGTTACTCATATATACTTTAGATTGATTTAAAACTTCATTTTTAATTTAAAA
GGATCTAGGTGAAGATCCTTTTTGATAATCTCATGACCAAAATCCCTTAACGTGAGTTTTCGTTCCACTG
AGCGTCAGACCCCGTAGAAAAGATCAAAGGATCTTCTTGAGATCCTTTTTTTCTGCGCGTAATCTGCTGC
TTGCAAACAAAAAAACCACCGCTACCAGCGGTGGTTTGTTTGCCGGATCAAGAGCTACCAACTCTTTTTC
CGAAGGTAACTGGCTTCAGCAGAGCGCAGATACCAAATACTGTTCTTCTAGTGTAGCCGTAGTTAGGCCA
CCACTTCAAGAACTCTGTAGCACCGCCTACATACCTCGCTCTGCTAATCCTGTTACCAGTGGCTGCTGCC
AGTGGCGATAAGTCGTGTCTTACCGGGTTGGACTCAAGACGATAGTTACCGGATAAGGCGCAGCGGTCGG
GCTGAACGGGGGGTTCGTGCACACAGCCCAGCTTGGAGCGAACGACCTACACCGAACTGAGATACCTACA
GCGTGAGCTATGAGAAAGCGCCACGCTTCCCGAAGGGAGAAAGGCGGACAGGTATCCGGTAAGCGGCAGG
GTCGGAACAGGAGAGCGCACGAGGGAGCTTCCAGGGGGAAACGCCTGGTATCTTTATAGTCCTGTCGGGT
TTCGCCACCTCTGACTTGAGCGTCGATTTTTGTGATGCTCGTCAGGGGGGCGGAGCCTATGGAAAAACGC
CAGCAACGCGGCCTTTTTACGGTTCCTGGCCTTTTGCTGGCCTTTTGCTCACATGTTCTTTCCTGCGTTA
TCCCCTGATTCTGTGGATAACCGTATTACCGCCATGCAT
